>Addgene plasmid #27968 | monomer-HD | depositor partial sequence | sequence record 13242 | Author sequence
TTGACCCCAGAGCAGGTCGTGGCGATCGCAAGCCACGACGGAGGAAAGCAAGCCTTGGAAACAGTACAGA
GGCTGTTGCCTGTGCTGTGCCAAGCGCACGGG
