>Addgene plasmid #27968 | monomer-HD | addgene partial sequence | sequence record 34263 | 27968 with Kan-R
AACTCGATTGACGCCCGTGCGCTTGGCACAGCACAGGCAACAGCCTCTGTACTGTTTCCAAGGCTTGCTT
TCCTCCGTCGTGGCTTGCGATCGCCACGACCTGCTCTGGGGTCAATTCAGCGACTAAGTACGTGTAAAGG
GCGACACAAAATTTATTCTAAATGCATAATAAATACTGATAACATCTTATAGTTTGTATTATATTTTGTA
TTATCGTTGACATGTATAATTTTGATATCAAAAACTGATTTTCCCTTTATTATTTTCGAGATTTATTTTC
TTAATTCTCTTTAACAAACTAGAAATATTGTATATACAAAAAATCATAAATAATAGATGAATAGTTTAAT
TATAGGTGTTCATCAATCGAAAAAGCAACGTATCTTATTTAAAGTGCGTTGCTTTTTTCTCATTTATAAG
GTTAAATAATTCTCATATATCAAGCAAAGTGACAGGCGCCCTTAAATATTCTGACAAATGCTC
