[The description below was written by a language model from this plasmid's Addgene catalogue record.]
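Description:
monomer-HD is a small bacterial plasmid built on the pJ201 backbone (about 2.7 kb without insert), a gene-synthesis cloning vector from which part of the plasmid was derived. It is maintained at high copy number in standard E. coli cloning strains and selected with kanamycin. The catalogue lists it as a bacterial expression vector, but the record names no promoter, tag or other regulatory element driving the insert, and no feature table is provided. In practice it appears to serve as a storage and template plasmid, not as a tool for producing protein.

The insert is a 102 bp fragment of Xanthomonas origin called TAL-monomer-HD, introduced by restriction enzyme cloning. This length corresponds to a single 34-amino-acid repeat of a transcription activator-like (TAL) effector DNA-binding domain. "HD" refers to the repeat-variable diresidue (histidine-aspartate) at positions 12 and 13 of the repeat, which in the TAL effector code specifies recognition of cytosine in the target DNA.

The plasmid belongs to work on efficient construction of sequence-specific TAL effectors for modulating mammalian transcription. In that context, single-repeat plasmids like this one serve as building blocks. The monomer is amplified or excised and joined in a defined order with monomers carrying other diresidues to assemble custom repeat arrays. Those arrays are then placed in a separate TAL effector backbone for expression in mammalian cells. The record does not describe the flanking sites or the specific assembly scheme used.
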