Addgene plasmid #27968: monomer-HD
Depositing lab: Feng Zhang. Depositing organization: Broad Institute. Publication: Efficient construction of sequence-specific TAL effectors for modulating mammalian transcription. Zhang F, Cong L, Lodato S, Kosuri S, Church GM, Arlotta P. Nat Biotechnol. 2011 Feb;29(2):149-53. doi: 10.1038/nbt.1775 PubMed 21248753.
Backbone
  Vector backbone: pJ201
  Backbone size w/o insert (bp): 2672
  Vector type: Bacterial Expression
Growth in bacteria
  Bacterial resistance: Kanamycin, 50 μg/mL
  Growth temperature: 37°C
  Growth strain: DH5alpha
  Copy number: High Copy
Gene/Insert
  Gene/Insert name: TAL-monomer-HD (alt name: monomer-HD)
  Species: Xanthomonas
  Insert size (bp): 102
  Cloning method: Restriction Enzyme
  Sequencing primers: 5′ GATGGTAGTGTGGGGACTCC
Resource information
  A portion of this plasmid was derived from a plasmid made by: DNA 2.0
Terms and licenses: Academic/Nonprofit Terms; Industry Terms: Not Available to Industry
How to cite: monomer-HD was a gift from Feng Zhang (Addgene plasmid # 27968 ; http://n2t.net/addgene:27968 ; RRID:Addgene_27968)
